Addgene plasmid #161209: pDONR221-SLC25A53_STOP
Purpose: Gateway entry clone with codon-optimized ORF sequence for subcloning into custom expression vectors. Contains a STOP codon at the end of the codon-optimized ORF sequence.
Depositing lab: RESOLUTE Consortium & Giulio Superti-Furga. Depositing organization: CeMM Research Center for Molecular Medicine. Publication: The RESOLUTE consortium: unlocking SLC transporters for drug discovery. Superti-Furga G, Lackner D, Wiedmer T, Ingles-Prieto A, Barbosa B, Girardi E, Goldmann U, Gurtl B, Klavins K, Klimek C, Lindinger S, Lineiro-Retes E, Muller AC, Onstein S, Redinger G, Reil D, Sedlyarov V, Wolf G, Crawford M, Everley R, ... Steppan CM. Nat Rev Drug Discov. 2020 Jul;19(7):429-430. doi: 10.1038/d41573-020-00056-6. PubMed 32265506.
Backbone
  Vector backbone: pDONR221
  Backbone manufacturer: ThermoFisher Scientific
  Backbone size w/o insert (bp): 2550
  Vector type: Mammalian Expression
Growth in bacteria
  Bacterial resistance: Kanamycin, 50 μg/mL
  Growth temperature: 37°C
  Growth strain: NEB Stable
  Copy number: High Copy
Gene/Insert
  Gene/Insert name: SLC25A53 (alt name: MCART6)
  Species: H. sapiens (human)
  Insert size (bp): 924
  Entrez Gene: SLC25A53 (a.k.a. MCART6)
  Cloning method: Gateway Cloning
  Sequencing primers: 5′ M13-fwd; 3′ M13-rev
Terms and licenses: Academic/Nonprofit Terms; Industry Terms
Depositor comments: This plasmid contains a STOP codon at the end of the codon-optimized ORF. For the version of this plasmid that does not contain a STOP codon, please see Addgene plasmid 132043 For more information on the full Resolute plasmid collection, please see www.addgene.org/depositor-collections/re-solute/. Please provide your feedback on this plasmid to the RESOLUTE consortium by filling out their RESOLUTE repository feedback form: https://forms.office.com/Pages/ResponsePage.aspx?id=0e05yklzmkS7rjFGQL4N7z4feCLQvEJAmVcOCM_u885UN1JJRko0Ukg4TVQwNTZLOUxPQVJWT1NHUCQlQCN0PWcu
How to cite: pDONR221-SLC25A53_STOP was a gift from RESOLUTE Consortium & Giulio Superti-Furga (Addgene plasmid # 161209 ; http://n2t.net/addgene:161209 ; RRID:Addgene_161209)
