[The description below was written by a language model from this plasmid's Addgene catalogue record and pLannotate feature annotations shown in this document.]
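Description:
pDONR221-SLC25A53_STOP is a Gateway entry clone built on the pDONR221 donor backbone and carrying a codon-optimized open reading frame for human SLC25A53 (also known as MCART6), a member of the SLC25 mitochondrial carrier family. The full plasmid is about 3.5 kb. It is propagated in E. coli from a high-copy ColE1/pUC-type origin and selected with kanamycin through an aminoglycoside phosphotransferase (KanR) gene. Although the catalogue lists the vector type as mammalian expression, the feature table shows no eukaryotic promoter or polyadenylation signal upstream or downstream of the insert, so the plasmid serves as a shuttle for the ORF rather than as an expression vector in its own right.

The roughly 0.92 kb SLC25A53 coding sequence sits between attL1 and attL2, the recombination sites produced when an attB-flanked fragment is recombined into a pDONR vector. These sites allow directional transfer of the ORF into any attR-containing destination vector by an LR Clonase reaction. The rrnB T1 and T2 terminators lie upstream of the cassette, where they shield the insert from read-through transcription in bacteria. A T7 promoter lies just outside attL2, and M13 forward and reverse primer sites are used for sequence verification. The short lacI and lacZα fragments annotated near the terminators are backbone remnants with no functional role.

This version retains a stop codon at the end of the ORF, so it suits destination vectors that express the native protein or add an N-terminal tag; C-terminal fusions would not be translated. A companion clone without the stop codon exists for that purpose. The plasmid belongs to a large consortium collection of solute carrier clones made to support transporter research and drug discovery.
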