Features (pLannotate 1.2.2; 10 found; start..end, strand, type, name):
    121..213     +  CDS            lacI (fragment): lac repressor; lacI; The lac repressor binds to the lac operator to inhibit transcription in E. coli. This inhibition can be relieved by adding lactose or isopropyl-β-D-thiogalactopyranoside (IPTG).
    268..295     -  terminator     rrnB T2 terminator: transcription terminator T2 from the E. coli rrnB gene
    427..470     +  terminator     rrnB T1 terminator: Escherichia coli rrnB; transcription terminator T1 from the E. coli rrnB gene
    517..553     -  CDS            lacZα (fragment): LacZα fragment of β-galactosidase; lacZ fragment
    569..668     +  protein_bind   attL1: mutant version of attL; recombination site for the Gateway® LR reaction LR Clonase™
    674..1594    +  CDS            SLC25A53: S2553_HUMAN - Also known as MCART6. Experimental evidence at transcript level: Swiss-Prot protein existence level 2. From Homo sapiens (Human).
   1599..1698    -  protein_bind   attL2: mutant version of attL; recombination site for the Gateway® LR reaction LR Clonase™
   1716..1734    -  promoter       T7 promoter: promoter for bacteriophage T7 RNA polymerase
   1868..2677    +  CDS            KanR: aminoglycoside phosphotransferase; aph(3')-Ia; confers resistance to kanamycin in bacteria or G418 (Geneticin®) in eukaryotes
   2824..3412    +  rep_origin     ori: high-copy-number ColE1/pMB1/pBR322/pUC origin of replication
>Addgene plasmid #161209 | pDONR221-SLC25A53_STOP | depositor full sequence | sequence record 312352 | Full Sequence
CTTTCCTGCGTTATCCCCTGATTCTGTGGATAACCGTATTACCGCCTTTGAGTGAGCTGATACCGCTCGC
CGCAGCCGAACGACCGAGCGCAGCGAGTCAGTGAGCGAGGAAGCGGAAGAGCGCCCAATACGCAAACCGC
CTCTCCCCGCGCGTTGGCCGATTCATTAATGCAGCTGGCACGACAGGTTTCCCGACTGGAAAGCGGGCAG
TGAGCGCAACGCAATTAATACGCGTACCGCTAGCCAGGAAGAGTTTGTAGAAACGCAAAAAGGCCATCCG
TCAGGATGGCCTTCTGCTTAGTTTGATGCCTGGCAGTTTATGGCGGGCGTCCTGCCCGCCACCCTCCGGG
CCGTTGCTTCACAACGTTCAAATCCGCTCCCGGCGGATTTGTCCTACTCAGGAGAGCGTTCACCGACAAA
CAACAGATAAAACGAAAGGCCCAGTCTTCCGACTGAGCCTTTCGTTTTATTTGATGCCTGGCAGTTCCCT
ACTCTCGCGTTAACGCTAGCATGGATGTTTTCCCAGTCACGACGTTGTAAAACGACGGCCAGTCTTAAGC
TCGGGCCCCAAATAATGATTTTATTTTGACTGATAGTGACCTGTTCGTTGCAACACATTGATGAGCAATG
CTTTTTTATAATGCCAACTTTGTACAAAAAAGCAGGCTCCACCATGGGCGAGCAGAACCACAGCCCAGGC
AAGGAGCTGCAGCACAGGACCAGAGCAGAGGCACCTGGCAAGAAGAGCTGGCACTCCCAGGCATACGCAC
TGGGAGCCGTGAGCAATTTCATGTCCACCTTCCTGACATTTCCAATCTATAAGGTGGTGTTTCGGCAGCA
GATCCACGCCATGGCCGTGTCCGAGGCCGTGCGGCAGCTGTGGCACGAGGGACCTCAGTACTTCTATAGA
GGCATCTACCCCCCTCTGCTGTCTAAGACCCTGCAGGGCACACTGCTGTTCGGCACCTATGACTCCCTGC
TGTGCTTTCTGTCTCCAGTGGGACCACACACACTGGGACACAGATGGGCCGCCGGCCTGATGTCTGGAGT
GGTGGAGGCAGTGGCCCTGAGCCCATTTGAGCGCGTGCAGAACGTGCTGCAGGATGGCCGGAAGCAGGCC
AGATTCCCCAGCACCTTCAGCATCCTGAAGGAGTTCAATAGCTACGGACTGTGGGGCCGGCTGTCCCTGG
GCTACTATAGAGGCTTTTGGCCTGTGCTGGCCAGGAACTCCCTGGGCTCTGCCCTGTATTTCTCCTTTAA
GGACCCAATCCAGGATGGACTGGCAGAGCAGGGACTGCCTCACTGGGTGCCAGCCCTGGTGTCTGGCAGC
GTGAATGGCACCATCACATGTCTGGTGCTGTACCCCCTGATCGTGCTGGTGGCCAACATGCAGAGCCACA
TCGGCTGGCAGAATATGCCTTCTCTGTGGGCCAGCGCCCAGGACGTGTGGAACACCAGGGGACGCAAGCT
GCTGCTGATCTATAGGGGAGGATCCCTGGTCATCCTGCGCAGCTCCGTGACATGGGGCCTGACCACAGCC
ATCCACGACTTCCTGCAGAGGAAGTCCCACTCTCGCAAGGAGCTGAAGACCGATTAAGACCCAGCTTTCT
TGTACAAAGTTGGCATTATAAGAAAGCATTGCTTATCAATTTGTTGCAACGAACAGGTCACTATCAGTCA
AAATAAAATCATTATTTGCCATCCAGCTGATATCCCCTATAGTGAGTCGTATTACATGGTCATAGCTGTT
TCCTGGCAGCTCTGGCCCGTGTCTCAAAATCTCTGATGTTACATTGCACAAGATAAAATAATATCATCAT
GAACAATAAAACTGTCTGCTTACATAAACAGTAATACAAGGGGTGTTATGAGCCATATTCAACGGGAAAC
GTCGAGGCCGCGATTAAATTCCAACATGGATGCTGATTTATATGGGTATAAATGGGCTCGCGATAATGTC
GGGCAATCAGGTGCGACAATCTATCGCTTGTATGGGAAGCCCGATGCGCCAGAGTTGTTTCTGAAACATG
GCAAAGGTAGCGTTGCCAATGATGTTACAGATGAGATGGTCAGACTAAACTGGCTGACGGAATTTATGCC
TCTTCCGACCATCAAGCATTTTATCCGTACTCCTGATGATGCATGGTTACTCACCACTGCGATCCCCGGA
AAAACAGCATTCCAGGTATTAGAAGAATATCCTGATTCAGGTGAAAATATTGTTGATGCGCTGGCAGTGT
TCCTGCGCCGGTTGCATTCGATTCCTGTTTGTAATTGTCCTTTTAACAGCGATCGCGTATTTCGTCTCGC
TCAGGCGCAATCACGAATGAATAACGGTTTGGTTGATGCGAGTGATTTTGATGACGAGCGTAATGGCTGG
CCTGTTGAACAAGTCTGGAAAGAAATGCATAAACTTTTGCCATTCTCACCGGATTCAGTCGTCACTCATG
GTGATTTCTCACTTGATAACCTTATTTTTGACGAGGGGAAATTAATAGGTTGTATTGATGTTGGACGAGT
CGGAATCGCAGACCGATACCAGGATCTTGCCATCCTATGGAACTGCCTCGGTGAGTTTTCTCCTTCATTA
CAGAAACGGCTTTTTCAAAAATATGGTATTGATAATCCTGATATGAATAAATTGCAGTTTCATTTGATGC
TCGATGAGTTTTTCTAATCAGAATTGGTTAATTGGTTGTAACACTGGCAGAGCATTACGCTGACTTGACG
GGACGGCGCAAGCTCATGACCAAAATCCCTTAACGTGAGTTACGCGTCGTTCCACTGAGCGTCAGACCCC
GTAGAAAAGATCAAAGGATCTTCTTGAGATCCTTTTTTTCTGCGCGTAATCTGCTGCTTGCAAACAAAAA
AACCACCGCTACCAGCGGTGGTTTGTTTGCCGGATCAAGAGCTACCAACTCTTTTTCCGAAGGTAACTGG
CTTCAGCAGAGCGCAGATACCAAATACTGTTCTTCTAGTGTAGCCGTAGTTAGGCCACCACTTCAAGAAC
TCTGTAGCACCGCCTACATACCTCGCTCTGCTAATCCTGTTACCAGTGGCTGCTGCCAGTGGCGATAAGT
CGTGTCTTACCGGGTTGGACTCAAGACGATAGTTACCGGATAAGGCGCAGCGGTCGGGCTGAACGGGGGG
TTCGTGCACACAGCCCAGCTTGGAGCGAACGACCTACACCGAACTGAGATACCTACAGCGTGAGCTATGA
GAAAGCGCCACGCTTCCCGAAGGGAGAAAGGCGGACAGGTATCCGGTAAGCGGCAGGGTCGGAACAGGAG
AGCGCACGAGGGAGCTTCCAGGGGGAAACGCCTGGTATCTTTATAGTCCTGTCGGGTTTCGCCACCTCTG
ACTTGAGCGTCGATTTTTGTGATGCTCGTCAGGGGGGCGGAGCCTATGGAAAAACGCCAGCAACGCGGCC
TTTTTACGGTTCCTGGCCTTTTGCTGGCCTTTTGCTCACATGTT
