>Addgene plasmid #161209 | pDONR221-SLC25A53_STOP | depositor partial sequence | sequence record 312353 | Codon-optimized ORF of SLC25A53
ATGGGCGAGCAGAACCACAGCCCAGGCAAGGAGCTGCAGCACAGGACCAGAGCAGAGGCACCTGGCAAGA
AGAGCTGGCACTCCCAGGCATACGCACTGGGAGCCGTGAGCAATTTCATGTCCACCTTCCTGACATTTCC
AATCTATAAGGTGGTGTTTCGGCAGCAGATCCACGCCATGGCCGTGTCCGAGGCCGTGCGGCAGCTGTGG
CACGAGGGACCTCAGTACTTCTATAGAGGCATCTACCCCCCTCTGCTGTCTAAGACCCTGCAGGGCACAC
TGCTGTTCGGCACCTATGACTCCCTGCTGTGCTTTCTGTCTCCAGTGGGACCACACACACTGGGACACAG
ATGGGCCGCCGGCCTGATGTCTGGAGTGGTGGAGGCAGTGGCCCTGAGCCCATTTGAGCGCGTGCAGAAC
GTGCTGCAGGATGGCCGGAAGCAGGCCAGATTCCCCAGCACCTTCAGCATCCTGAAGGAGTTCAATAGCT
ACGGACTGTGGGGCCGGCTGTCCCTGGGCTACTATAGAGGCTTTTGGCCTGTGCTGGCCAGGAACTCCCT
GGGCTCTGCCCTGTATTTCTCCTTTAAGGACCCAATCCAGGATGGACTGGCAGAGCAGGGACTGCCTCAC
TGGGTGCCAGCCCTGGTGTCTGGCAGCGTGAATGGCACCATCACATGTCTGGTGCTGTACCCCCTGATCG
TGCTGGTGGCCAACATGCAGAGCCACATCGGCTGGCAGAATATGCCTTCTCTGTGGGCCAGCGCCCAGGA
CGTGTGGAACACCAGGGGACGCAAGCTGCTGCTGATCTATAGGGGAGGATCCCTGGTCATCCTGCGCAGC
TCCGTGACATGGGGCCTGACCACAGCCATCCACGACTTCCTGCAGAGGAAGTCCCACTCTCGCAAGGAGC
TGAAGACCGATTAA
